>Addgene plasmid #123744 | MTK3_030 | addgene full sequence | sequence record 491937 | Addgene NGS Result
AGAGCGCAGATACCAAATACTGTTCTTCTAGTGTAGCCGTAGTTAGGCCACCACTTCAAGAACTCTGTAG
CACCGCCTACATACCTCGCTCTGCTAATCCTGTTACCAGTGGCTGCTGCCAGTGGCGATAAGTCGTGTCT
TACCGGGTTGGACTCAAGACGATAGTTACCGGATAAGGCGCAGCGGTCGGGCTGAACGGGGGGTTCGTGC
ACACAGCCCAGCTTGGAGCGAACGACCTACACCGAACTGAGATACCTACAGCGTGAGCTATGAGAAAGCG
CCACGCTTCCCGAAGGGAGAAAGGCGGACAGGTATCCGGTAAGCGGCAGGGTCGGAACAGGAGAGCGCAC
GAGGGAGCTTCCAGGGGGAAACGCCTGGTATCTTTATAGTCCTGTCGGGTTTCGCCACCTCTGACTTGAG
CGTCGATTTTTGTGATGCTCGTCAGGGGGGCGGAGCCTATGGAAAAACGCCAGCAACGCGGCCTTTTTAC
GGTTCCTGGCCTTTTGCTGGCCTTTTGCTCACATGTTCTTTCCTGCGTTATCCCCTGATTCTGTGGATAA
CCGTAGTCGGTCTCATATGGCTGACCAACTGACTGAAGAGTGGTCGACGGTACCGCGGACCGGTCCTGAC
GTACCACGTACACCAGTAGGAAAGGCAAAGCTGTCATTCCAATTCCCGGGCGGACTCGAGTCCGGACTCA
GATCTGGCAGCGGTGGAGGCGATATCATGGTGAGCAAGGGCGAGGAGCTGTTCACCGGGGTGGTGCCCAT
CCTGGTCGAGCTGGACGGCGACGTAAACGGCCACAAGTTCAGCGTGTCCGGCGAGGGCGAGGGCGATGCC
ACCTACGGCAAGCTGACCCTGAAGTTCATCTGCACCACCGGCAAGCTGCCCGTGCCCTGGCCCACCCTCG
TGACCACCCTGACCTACGGCGTGCAGTGCTTCAGCCGCTACCCCGACCACATGAAGCAGCACGACTTCTT
CAAGTCCGCCATGCCCGAAGGCTACGTCCAGGAGCGCACCATCTTCTTCAAGGACGACGGCAACTACAAG
ACCCGCGCCGAGGTGAAGTTCGAGGGCGACACCCTGGTGAACCGCATCGAGCTGAAGGGCATCGACTTCA
AGGAGGACGGCAACATCCTGGGGCACAAGCTGGAGTACAACTACAACAGCCACAACGTCTATATCATGGC
CGACAAGCAGAAGAACGGCATCAAGGCCAACTTCAAGATCCGCCACAACATCGAGGACGGCAGCGTGCAG
CTCGCCGACCACTACCAGCAGAACACCCCCATCGGCGACGGCCCCGTGCTGCTGCCCGACAACCACTACC
TGAGCACCCAGTCCGCCCTGAGCAAAGACCCCAACGAGAAGCGCGATCACATGGTCCTGCTGGAGTTCGT
GACCGCCGCCGGGATCACTCTCGGCATGGACGAGCTGTACAAGGGATCCGGCAGTGCTGGTGGTAGTGCT
GGTGGTAGTGCTGGTGGTAGTGCTGGTGGCAGTGCTGGTGGTAGTGCTGGTGGTAGTGCTGGTGGCTCTA
GAGGAGAAATCGCAAAGAGTCTGAAAGAAATTGCAAAATCCTTGAAGGAAATAGCGTGGTCACTGAAAGA
AATTGCCAAGTCCCTCAAAGGGGGTACCGAGGGCAGAGGAAGTCTGCTAACATGCGGTGACGTCGAGGAG
AATCCTGGCCCAAAGCTTGCCACCATGGCGGACGAGGAGAAGCTGCCGCCCGGCTGGGAGAAGCGCATGA
GCCGCAGCTCAGGCCGAGTGTACTACTTCAACCACATCACTAACGCCAGCCAGTGGGAGCGGCCCAGCGG
CAACAGCAGCAGTGGTGGCAAAAACGGGCAGGGGGAGCCTGCCAGGCTCGAGTCCGGACTCAGATCTGGC
AGCGGTGGAGGCGATATCATGGTGAGCAAGGGCGAGGAGCTGTTCACCGGGGTGGTGCCCATCCTGGTCG
AGCTGGACGGCGACGTAAACGGCCACAAGTTCAGCGTGTCCGGCGAGGGCGAGGGCGATGCCACCTACGG
CAAGCTGACCCTGAAGTTCATCTGCACCACCGGCAAGCTGCCCGTGCCCTGGCCCACCCTCGTGACCACC
CTGACCTACGGCGTGCAGTGCTTCAGCCGCTACCCCGACCACATGAAGCAGCACGACTTCTTCAAGTCCG
CCATGCCCGAAGGCTACGTCCAGGAGCGCACCATCTTCTTCAAGGACGACGGCAACTACAAGACCCGCGC
CGAGGTGAAGTTCGAGGGCGACACCCTGGTGAACCGCATCGAGCTGAAGGGCATCGACTTCAAGGAGGAC
GGCAACATCCTGGGGCACAAGCTGGAGTACAACTACAACAGCCACAACGTCTATATCATGGCCGACAAGC
AGAAGAACGGCATCAAGGCCAACTTCAAGATCCGCCACAACATCGAGGACGGCAGCGTGCAGCTCGCCGA
CCACTACCAGCAGAACACCCCCATCGGCGACGGCCCCGTGCTGCTGCCCGACAACCACTACCTGAGCACC
CAGTCCGCCCTGAGCAAAGACCCCAACGAGAAGCGCGATCACATGGTCCTGCTGGAGTTCGTGACCGCCG
CCGGGATCACTCTCGGCATGGACGAGCTGTACAAGGGATCCGGCAGTGCTGGTGGTAGTGCTGGTGGTAG
TGCTGGTGGTAGTGCTGGTGGCAGTGCTGGTGGTAGTGCTGGTGGTAGTGCTGGTGGCTCTAGAACCTTG
AGAGAAATCGAGGAATTGTTGAGGAAAATCATTGAAGACAGCGTGCGCAGTGTGGCCGAGCTGGAGGACA
TTGAGAAGTGGCTGAAGAAAATCGGATCCTGAGACCAGACCAATAAAAAACGCCCGGCGGCAACCGAGCG
TTCTGAACAAATCCAGATGGAGTTCTGAGGTCATTACTGGATCTATCAACAGGAGTCCAAGCGAGCTCGA
TATCAAATTACGCCCCGCCCTGCCACTCATCGCAGTACTGTTGTAATTCATTAAGCATTCTGCCGACATG
GAAGCCATCACAAACGGCATGATGAACCTGAATCGCCAGCGGCATCAGCACCTTGTCGCCTTGCGTATAA
TATTTGCCCATGGTGAAAACGGGGGCGAAGAAGTTGTCCATATTGGCCACGTTTAAATCAAAACTGGTGA
AACTCACCCAGGGATTGGCTGAAACGAAAAACATATTCTCAATAAACCCTTTAGGGAAATAGGCCAGGTT
TTCACCGTAACACGCCACATCTTGCGAATATATGTGTAGAAACTGCCGGAAATCGTCGTGGTATTCACTC
CAGAGCGATGAAAACGTTTCAGTTTGCTCATGGAAAACGGTGTAACAAGGGTGAACACTATCCCATATCA
CCAGCTCACCGTCTTTCATTGCCATACGAAATTCCGGATGAGCATTCATCAGGCGGGCAAGAATGTGAAT
AAAGGCCGGATAAAACTTGTGCTTATTTTTCTTTACGGTCTTTAAAAAGGCCGTAATATCCAGCTGAACG
GTCTGGTTATAGGTACATTGAGCAACTGACTGAAATGCCTCAAAATGTTCTTTACGATGCCATTGGGATA
TATCAACGGTGGTATATCCAGTGATTTTTTTCTCCATTTTAGCTTCCTTAGCTCCTGAAAATCTCGATAA
CTCAAAAAATACGCCCGGTAGTGATCTTATTTCATTATGGTGAAAGTTGGAACCTCTTACGTGCCCGATC
AATCATGACCAAAATCCCTTAACGTGAGTTTTCGTTCCACTGAGCGTCAGACCCCGTAGAAAAGATCAAA
GGATCTTCTTGAGATCCTTTTTTTCTGCGCGTAATCTGCTGCTTGCAAACAAAAAAACCACCGCTACCAG
CGGTGGTTTGTTTGCCGGATCAAGAGCTACCAACTCTTTTTCCGAAGGTAACTGGCTTCAGC
Features (pLannotate 1.2.2; 8 found; start..end, strand, type, name):
    577..600     +  CDS            calmodulin (fragment): calcium-binding protein
    727..1443    +  CDS            EGFP: EGFP is a basic (constitutively fluorescent) green fluorescent protein published in 1996, derived from Aequorea victoria. It is reported to be a rapidly-maturing weak dimer with moderate acid sensitivity.
   1705..1866    +  CDS            PIN1 (fragment): PIN1_HUMAN - Experimental evidence at protein level: Swiss-Prot protein existence level 1. Peptidyl-prolyl cis/trans isomerase (PPIase) that binds to and isomerizes specific phosphorylated Ser/Thr-Pro (pSer/Thr-Pro) motifs (PubMed:21497122, PubMed:23623683, PubMed:29686383). By inducing conformational changes in a subset of phosphorylated proteins, acts as a molecular switch in multiple cellular processes (PubMed:21497122, PubMed:22033920, PubMed:23623683). Displays a preference for acidic residues located N-terminally to the proline bond to be isomerized. Regulates mitosis presumably by inter
   1909..2625    +  CDS            EGFP: EGFP is a basic (constitutively fluorescent) green fluorescent protein published in 1996, derived from Aequorea victoria. It is reported to be a rapidly-maturing weak dimer with moderate acid sensitivity.
   2843..2877    -  terminator     lambda t0 terminator: minimal transcription terminator from phage lambda (Scholtissek and Grosse, 1987)
   2951..3607    -  CDS            cat: CAT_ECOLX - Experimental evidence at protein level: Swiss-Prot protein existence level 1. This enzyme is an effector of chloramphenicol resistance in bacteria. From Escherichia coli. This protein is used as a marker in many commonly used cloning vectors, such as pACYC184.
   3608..3705    -  promoter       cat promoter: promoter of the E. coli cat gene encoding chloramphenicol acetyltransferase
   3789..465     +  rep_origin     ori (across the origin): high-copy-number ColE1/pMB1/pBR322/pUC origin of replication
