>Addgene plasmid #123744 | MTK3_030 Sequencing Result | analyzer sequence | sequence record 488751
GGCGGAGCCTATGGAAAAACGCCAGCAACGCGGCCTTTTTACGGTTCCTGGCCTTTTGCTGGCCTTTTGC
TCACATGTTCTTTCCTGCGTTATCCCCTGATTCTGTGGATAACCGTAGTCGGTCTCATATGGCTGACCAA
CTGACTGAAGAGTGGTCGACGGTACCGCGGACCGGTCCTGACGTACCACGTACACCAGTAGGAAAGGCAA
AGCTGTCATTCCAATTCCCGGGCGGACTCGAGTCCGGACTCAGATCTGGCAGCGGTGGAGGCGATATCAT
GGTGAGCAAGGGCGAGGAGCTGTTCACCGGGGTGGTGCCCATCCTGGTCGAGCTGGACGGCGACGTAAAC
GGCCACAAGTTCAGCGTGTCCGGCGAGGGCGAGGGCGATGCCACCTACGGCAAGCTGACCCTGAAGTTCA
TCTGCACCACCGGCAAGCTGCCCGTGCCCTGGCCCACCCTCGTGACCACCCTGACCTACGGCGTGCAGTG
CTTCAGCCGCTACCCCGACCACATGAAGCAGCACGACTTCTTCAAGTCCGCCATGCCCGAAGGCTACGTC
CAGGAGCGCACCATCTTCTTCAAGGACGACGGCAACTACAAGACCCGCGCCGAGGTGAAGTTCGAGGGCG
ACACCCTGGTGAACCGCATCGAGCTGAAGGGCATCGACTTCAAGGAGGACGGCAACATCCTGGGGCACAA
GCTGGAGTACAACTACAACAGCCACAACGTCTATATCATGGCCGACAAGCAGAAGAACGGCATCAAGGCC
AACTTCAAGATCCGCCACAACATCGAGGACGGCAGCGTGCAGCTCGCCGACCACTACCAGCAGAACACCC
CCATCGGCGACGGCCCCGTGCTGCTGCCCGACAACCACTACCTGAGCACCCAGTCCGCCCTGAGCAAAGA
CCCCAACGAGAAGCGCGATCACATGGTCCTGCTGGAGTTCGTGACCGCCGCCGGGATCACTCTCGGCATG
GACGAGCTGTACAAGGGATCCGGCAGTGCTGGTGGTAGTGCTGGTGGTAGTGCTGGTGGTAGTGCTGGTG
GCAGTGCTGGTGGTAGTGCTGGTGGTAGTGCTGGTGGCTCTAGAGGAGAAATCGCAAAGAGTCTGAAAGA
AATTGCAAAATCCTTGAAGGAAATAGCGTGGTCACTGAAAGAAATTGCCAAGTCCCTCAAAGGGGGTACC
GAGGGCAGAGGAAGTCTGCTAACATGCGGTGACGTCGAGGAGAATCCTGGCCCAAAGCTTGCCACCATGG
CGGACGAGGAGAAGCTGCCGCCCGGCTGGGAGAAGCGCATGAGCCGCAGCTCAGGCCGAGTGTACTACTT
CAACCACATCACTAACGCCAGCCAGTGGGAGCGGCCCAGCGGCAACAGCAGCAGTGGTGGCAAAAACGGG
CAGGGGGAGCCTGCCAGGCTCGAGTCCGGACTCAGATCTGGCAGCGGTGGAGGCGATATCATGGTGAGCA
AGGGCGAGGAGCTGTTCACCGGGGTGGTGCCCATCCTGGTCGAGCTGGACGGCGACGTAAACGGCCACAA
GTTCAGCGTGTCCGGCGAGGGCGAGGGCGATGCCACCTACGGCAAGCTGACCCTGAAGTTCATCTGCACC
ACCGGCAAGCTGCCCGTGCCCTGGCCCACCCTCGTGACCACCCTGACCTACGGCGTGCAGTGCTTCAGCC
GCTACCCCGACCACATGAAGCAGCACGACTTCTTCAAGTCCGCCATGCCCGAAGGCTACGTCCAGGAGCG
CACCATCTTCTTCAAGGACGACGGCAACTACAAGACCCGCGCCGAGGTGAAGTTCGAGGGCGACACCCTG
GTGAACCGCATCGAGCTGAAGGGCATCGACTTCAAGGAGGACGGCAACATCCTGGGGCACAAGCTGGAGT
ACAACTACAACAGCCACAACGTCTATATCATGGCCGACAAGCAGAAGAACGGCATCAAGGCCAACTTCAA
GATCCGCCACAACATCGAGGACGGCAGCGTGCAGCTCGCCGACCACTACCAGCAGAACACCCCCATCGGC
GACGGCCCCGTGCTGCTGCCCGACAACCACTACCTGAGCACCCAGTCCGCCCTGAGCAAAGACCCCAACG
AGAAGCGCGATCACATGGTCCTGCTGGAGTTCGTGACCGCCGCCGGGATCACTCTCGGCATGGACGAGCT
GTACAAGGGATCCGGCAGTGCTGGTGGTAGTGCTGGTGGTAGTGCTGGTGGTAGTGCTGGTGGCAGTGCT
GGTGGTAGTGCTGGTGGTAGTGCTGGTGGCTCTAGAACCTTGAGAGAAATCGAGGAATTGTTGAGGAAAA
TCATTGAAGACAGCGTGCGCAGTGTGGCCGAGCTGGAGGACATTGAGAAGTGGCTGAAGAAAATCGGATC
CTGAGACCAGACCAATAAAAAACGCCCGGCGGCAACCGAGCGTTCTGAACAAATCCAGATGGAGTTCTGA
GGTCATTACTGGATCTATCAACAGGAGTCCAAGCGAGCTCGATATCAAATTACGCCCCGCCCTGCCACTC
ATCGCAGTACTGTTGTAATTCATTAAGCATTCTGCCGACATGGAAGCCATCACAAACGGCATGATGAACC
TGAATCGCCAGCGGCATCAGCACCTTGTCGCCTTGCGTATAATATTTGCCCATGGTGAAAACGGGGGCGA
AGAAGTTGTCCATATTGGCCACGTTTAAATCAAAACTGGTGAAACTCACCCAGGGATTGGCTGAAACGAA
AAACATATTCTCAATAAACCCTTTAGGGAAATAGGCCAGGTTTTCACCGTAACACGCCACATCTTGCGAA
TATATGTGTAGAAACTGCCGGAAATCGTCGTGGTATTCACTCCAGAGCGATGAAAACGTTTCAGTTTGCT
CATGGAAAACGGTGTAACAAGGGTGAACACTATCCCATATCACCAGCTCACCGTCTTTCATTGCCATACG
AAATTCCGGATGAGCATTCATCAGGCGGGCAAGAATGTGAATAAAGGCCGGATAAAACTTGTGCTTATTT
TTCTTTACGGTCTTTAAAAAGGCCGTAATATCCAGCTGAACGGTCTGGTTATAGGTACATTGAGCAACTG
ACTGAAATGCCTCAAAATGTTCTTTACGATGCCATTGGGATATATCAACGGTGGTATATCCAGTGATTTT
TTTCTCCATTTTAGCTTCCTTAGCTCCTGAAAATCTCGATAACTCAAAAAATACGCCCGGTAGTGATCTT
ATTTCATTATGGTGAAAGTTGGAACCTCTTACGTGCCCGATCAATCATGACCAAAATCCCTTAACGTGAG
TTTTCGTTCCACTGAGCGTCAGACCCCGTAGAAAAGATCAAAGGATCTTCTTGAGATCCTTTTTTTCTGC
GCGTAATCTGCTGCTTGCAAACAAAAAAACCACCGCTACCAGCGGTGGTTTGTTTGCCGGATCAAGAGCT
ACCAACTCTTTTTCCGAAGGTAACTGGCTTCAGCAGAGCGCAGATACCAAATACTGTTCTTCTAGTGTAG
CCGTAGTTAGGCCACCACTTCAAGAACTCTGTAGCACCGCCTACATACCTCGCTCTGCTAATCCTGTTAC
CAGTGGCTGCTGCCAGTGGCGATAAGTCGTGTCTTACCGGGTTGGACTCAAGACGATAGTTACCGGATAA
GGCGCAGCGGTCGGGCTGAACGGGGGGTTCGTGCACACAGCCCAGCTTGGAGCGAACGACCTACACCGAA
CTGAGATACCTACAGCGTGAGCTATGAGAAAGCGCCACGCTTCCCGAAGGGAGAAAGGCGGACAGGTATC
CGGTAAGCGGCAGGGTCGGAACAGGAGAGCGCACGAGGGAGCTTCCAGGGGGAAACGCCTGGTATCTTTA
TAGTCCTGTCGGGTTTCGCCACCTCTGACTTGAGCGTCGATTTTTGTGATGCTCGTCAGGGGGGCGGAGC
CTATGGAAAAACGCCAGCAACGCGGCCTTTTTACGGTTCCTGGCCTTTTGCTGGCCTTTTGCTCACATGT
TCTTTCCTGCGTTATCCCCTGATTCTGTGGATAACCGTAGTCGGTCTCACCCTGAATTCGCATCTAGATG
GTAGAGCCACAAACAGCCGGTACAAGCAACGATCTCCAGGACCATCTGAATCATGCGCGGATGACACGAA
CTCACGACGGCGATCACAGACATTAACCCACAGTACAGACACTGCGACAACGTGGCAATTCGTCGCAATA
CCGTCTCACTGAACTGGCCGATAATTGCAGACGAGGAGCATCGCCCTTCCCCGGCCCTCAGGTAAGAGGA
CCAAATACCGTAGCCGTTTCCAATTTCAGTCCTTTAGCGCCACCTGGTGCTAACTACTCTATCACGCTTT
TATCCAATAACTACCTTTGTAAATTTCCTTTCAAAAGTTCTGGCCGGGCGCGGTGGCAACGTGAGACCAG
ACCAATAAAAAACGCCCGGCGGCAACCGAGCGTTCTGAACAAATCCAGATGGAGTTCTGAGGTCATTACT
GGATCTATCAACAGGAGTCCAAGCGAGCTCGATATCAAATTACGCCCCNNNNNNNNNNNNNNNNNNNNNN
NNNNNNNNNNNNNNNNNNNNNNNNNNNNNNNNNNNNNNNNNNNNNNNNNNNNNNNNNNNNNNNNNNNNNN
NNNNNNNNGGCGGAGCCTATGGAAAAACGCCAGCAACGCGGCCTTTTTACGGTTCCTGGCCTTTTGCTGG
CCTTTTGCTCACATGTTCTTTCCTGCGTTATCCCCTGATTCTGTGGATAACCGTAGTCGGTCTCATATGG
CTGACCAACTGACTGAAGAGTGGTCGACGGTACCGCGGACCGGTCCTGACGTACCACGTACACCAGTAGG
AAAGGCAAAGCTGTCATTCCAATTCCCGGGCGGACTCGAGTCCGGACTCAGATCTGGCAGCGGTGGAGGC
GATATCATGGTGAGCAAGGGCGAGGAGCTGTTCACCGGGGTGGTGCCCATCCTGGTCGAGCTGGACGGCG
ACGTAAACGGCCACAAGTTCA
Features (pLannotate 1.2.2; 14 found; start..end, strand, type, name):
      1..24      +  rep_origin     CloDF13 ori (fragment): Plasmids containing the CloDF13 (CDF) origin of replication can be propagated in E. coli cells that contain additional plasmids with compatible origins.
     65..117     +  rep_origin     RSF ori (fragment): Plasmids containing the RSF 1030 origin of replication can be propagated in E. coli cells that contain additional plasmids with compatible origins.
    129..152     +  CDS            calmodulin (fragment): calcium-binding protein
    213..713     +  CDS            cEGFP (fragment): cEGFP is a basic (constitutively fluorescent) green fluorescent protein published in 2008, derived from Aequorea victoria.
    726..2123    +  CDS            GCaMP2: GCaMP2 is a basic (constitutively fluorescent) green fluorescent protein published in 2006, derived from Aequorea victoria.
   2395..2429    -  terminator     lambda t0 terminator: minimal transcription terminator from phage lambda (Scholtissek and Grosse, 1987)
   2503..3159    -  CDS            cat: CAT_ECOLX - Experimental evidence at protein level: Swiss-Prot protein existence level 1. This enzyme is an effector of chloramphenicol resistance in bacteria. From Escherichia coli. This protein is used as a marker in many commonly used cloning vectors, such as pACYC184.
   3160..3257    -  promoter       cat promoter: promoter of the E. coli cat gene encoding chloramphenicol acetyltransferase
   3341..3929    +  rep_origin     ori: high-copy-number ColE1/pMB1/pBR322/pUC origin of replication
   4415..4449    -  terminator     lambda t0 terminator: minimal transcription terminator from phage lambda (Scholtissek and Grosse, 1987)
   4629..4652    +  rep_origin     CloDF13 ori (fragment): Plasmids containing the CloDF13 (CDF) origin of replication can be propagated in E. coli cells that contain additional plasmids with compatible origins.
   4693..4745    +  rep_origin     RSF ori (fragment): Plasmids containing the RSF 1030 origin of replication can be propagated in E. coli cells that contain additional plasmids with compatible origins.
   4757..4780    +  CDS            calmodulin (fragment): calcium-binding protein
   4907..1       +  CDS            VN155(I152L) (fragment) (across the origin): improved N-terminal fragment of mVenus for use in bimolecular fluorescence complementation (BiFC) (Kodama and Hu, 2010)
