>Addgene plasmid #123744 | MTK3_030 Sequencing Result | analyzer sequence | sequence record 489177
TTGAGATCCTTTTTTTCTGCGCGTAATCTGCTGCTTGCAAACAAAAAAACCACCGCTACCAGCGGTGGTT
TGTTTGCCGGATCAAGAGCTACCAACTCTTTTTCCGAAGGTAACTGGCTTCAGCAGAGCGCAGATACCAA
ATACTGTTCTTCTAGTGTAGCCGTAGTTAGGCCACCACTTCAAGAACTCTGTAGCACCGCCTACATACCT
CGCTCTGCTAATCCTGTTACCAGTGGCTGCTGCCAGTGGCGATAAGTCGTGTCTTACCGGGTTGGACTCA
AGACGATAGTTACCGGATAAGGCGCAGCGGTCGGGCTGAACGGGGGGTTCGTGCACACAGCCCAGCTTGG
AGCGAACGACCTACACCGAACTGAGATACCTACAGCGTGAGCTATGAGAAAGCGCCACGCTTCCCGAAGG
GAGAAAGGCGGACAGGTATCCGGTAAGCGGCAGGGTCGGAACAGGAGAGCGCACGAGGGAGCTTCCAGGG
GGAAACGCCTGGTATCTTTATAGTCCTGTCGGGTTTCGCCACCTCTGACTTGAGCGTCGATTTTTGTGAT
GCTCGTCAGGGGGGCGGAGCCTATGGAAAAACGCCAGCAACGCGGCCTTTTTACGGTTCCTGGCCTTTTG
CTGGCCTTTTGCTCACATGTTCTTTCCTGCGTTATCCCCTGATTCTGTGGATAACCGTAGTCGGTCTCAC
CCTGAATTCGCATCTAGATGGTAGAGCCACAAACAGCCGGTACAAGCAACGATCTCCAGGACCATCTGAA
TCATGCGCGGATGACACGAACTCACGACGGCGATCACAGACATTAACCCACAGTACAGACACTGCGACAA
CGTGGCAATTCGTCGCAATACCGTCTCACTGAACTGGCCGATAATTGCAGACGAGGAGCATCGCCCTTCC
CCGGCCCTCAGGTAAGAGGACCAAATACCGTAGCCGTTTCCAATTTCAGTCCTTTAGCGCCACCTGGTGC
TAACTACTCTATCACGCTTTTATCCAATAACTACCTTTGTAAATTTCCTTTCAAAAGTTCTGGCCGGGCG
CGGTGGCAACGTGAGACCAGACCAATAAAAAACGCCCGGCGGCAACCGAGCGTTCTGAACAAATCCAGAT
GGAGTTCTGAGGTCATTACTGGATCTATCAACAGGAGTCCAAGCGAGCTCGATATCAAATTACGCCCCGC
CCTGCCACTCATCGCAGTACTGTTGTAATTCATTAAGCATTCTGCCGACATGGAAGCCATCACAAACGGC
ATGATGAACCTGAATCGCCAGCGGCATCAGCACCTTGTCGCCTTGCGTATAATATTTGCCCATGGTGAAA
ACGGGGGCGAAGAAGTTGTCCATATTGGCCACGTTTAAATCAAAACTGGTGAAACTCACCCAGGGATTGG
CTGAAACGAAAAACATATTCTCAATAAACCCTTTAGGGAAATAGGCCAGGTTTTCACCGTAACACGCCAC
ATCTTGCGAATATATGTGTAGAAACTGCCGGAAATCGTCGTGGTATTCACTCCAGAGCGATGAAAACGTT
TCAGTTTGCTCATGGAAAACGGTGTAACAAGGGTGAACACTATCCCATATCACCAGCTCACCGTCTTTCA
TTGCCATACGAAATTCCGGATGAGCATTCATCAGGCGGGCAAGAATGTGAATAAAGGCCGGATAAAACTT
GTGCTTATTTTTCTTTACGGTCTTTAAAAAGGCCGTAATATCCAGCTGAACGGTCTGGTTATAGGTACAT
TGAGCAACTGACTGAAATGCCTCAAAATGTTCTTTACGATGCCATTGGGATATATCAACGGTGGTATATC
CAGTGATTTTTTTCTCCATTTTAGCTTCCTTAGCTCCTGAAAATCTCGATAACTCAAAAAATACGCCCGG
TAGTGATCTTATTTCATTATGGTGAAAGTTGGAACCTCTTACGTGCCCGATCAATCATGACCAAAATCCC
TTAACGTGAGTTTTCGTTCCACTGAGCGTCAGACCCCGTAGAAAAGATCAAAGGATCTTC
Features (pLannotate 1.2.2; 4 found; start..end, strand, type, name):
      1..589     +  rep_origin     ori: high-copy-number ColE1/pMB1/pBR322/pUC origin of replication
   1075..1109    -  terminator     lambda t0 terminator: minimal transcription terminator from phage lambda (Scholtissek and Grosse, 1987)
   1183..1839    -  CDS            cat: CAT_ECOLX - Experimental evidence at protein level: Swiss-Prot protein existence level 1. This enzyme is an effector of chloramphenicol resistance in bacteria. From Escherichia coli. This protein is used as a marker in many commonly used cloning vectors, such as pACYC184.
   1840..1937    -  promoter       cat promoter: promoter of the E. coli cat gene encoding chloramphenicol acetyltransferase
