[The description below was written by a language model from this plasmid's Addgene catalogue record and pLannotate feature annotations shown in this document.]
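Description:
MTK3_030 is a part plasmid from the Mammalian Toolkit (MTK), a modular hierarchical cloning system for assembling genetic circuits for mammalian cells. It is built on the MTK0_027 part-entry backbone and carries the coding sequence for ERK SPARK, a synthetic reporter of ERK kinase activity, stored as a Type 3 part, the position generally reserved for coding sequences in the MTK. The insert was introduced through BsmBI sites that were destroyed during cloning. Although catalogued as a mammalian expression vector, the annotated sequence shows no mammalian promoter or polyadenylation signal. The plasmid therefore appears to be a storage and donor vector whose coding sequence is meant to be combined with promoter, terminator and other toolkit parts in later assembly steps. In bacteria it is maintained by a high-copy ColE1/pUC-type origin and selected with chloramphenicol through a cat gene driven by its own promoter, with a lambda t0 terminator flanking the cassette.

In the 3,912 nt full-sequence record, the insert region contains two complete EGFP coding sequences on the same strand, separated by a segment that includes a fragment of human PIN1, a protein that binds phosphorylated Ser/Thr-Pro motifs. This suggests a design with two EGFP-tagged components, one bearing a phospho-binding module, but the record does not spell out the reporter mechanism, the linking elements or the ERK substrate. A short calmodulin hit upstream is probably a spurious match. A second, 4,991 nt analyzer sequencing record repeats the backbone features and labels the fluorescent regions as GCaMP2, cEGFP and Venus fragments. It probably reflects an assembly artefact with duplicated regions and alternative matches to GFP-derived sequence, so the shorter record is the more reliable guide.
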