Addgene plasmid #123744: MTK3_030
Purpose: Encodes ERK SPARK, a ERK activity reporter, as a Type 3 part to be used in the MTK system
Depositing lab: Hana El-Samad. Depositing organization: University of California, San Francisco (UCSF). Publication: A Toolkit for Rapid Modular Construction of Biological Circuits in Mammalian Cells. Fonseca JP, Bonny AR, Kumar GR, Ng AH, Town J, Wu QC, Aslankoohi E, Chen SY, Dods G, Harrigan P, Osimiri LC, Kistler AL, El-Samad H. ACS Synth Biol. 2019 Nov 15;8(11):2593-2606. doi: 10.1021/acssynbio.9b00322. Epub 2019 Nov 5. PubMed 31686495.
Backbone
  Vector backbone: MTK0_027
  Vector type: Mammalian Expression
Growth in bacteria
  Bacterial resistance: Chloramphenicol, 25 μg/mL
  Growth temperature: 37°C
  Growth strain: DH5alpha
  Copy number: Unknown
Gene/Insert
  Gene/Insert name: ERK SPARK
  Species: Synthetic
  Cloning method: Restriction Enzyme; 5′ cloning site BsmBI (destroyed during cloning); 3′ cloning site BsmBI (destroyed during cloning)
Terms and licenses: Academic/Nonprofit Terms; Industry Terms: Not Available to Industry
Depositor comments: Type 3 parts are generally reserved for coding sequences in the MTK. Coding sequence from doi: 10.1016/j.molcel.2017.12.008 Please visit https://www.biorxiv.org/content/10.1101/506188v2 for BioRxiv preprint
How to cite: MTK3_030 was a gift from Hana El-Samad (Addgene plasmid # 123744 ; http://n2t.net/addgene:123744 ; RRID:Addgene_123744)
